Addgene plasmid #139824: pFUW-tetO-Meis1
Purpose: doxycycline-inducible expression of mouse Meis in mammalian cells
Depositing lab: Filipe Pereira. Depositing organization: Lund University. Publication: Direct reprogramming of fibroblasts into antigen-presenting dendritic cells. Rosa FF, Pires CF, Kurochkin I, Ferreira AG, Gomes AM, Palma LG, Shaiv K, Solanas L, Azenha C, Papatsenko D, Schulz O, Reis e Sousa C, Pereira CF. Sci Immunol. 2018 Dec 7;3(30). pii: 3/30/eaau4292. doi: 10.1126/sciimmunol.aau4292. PubMed 30530727.
Backbone
  Vector backbone: pFUW-tetO
  Vector type: Mammalian Expression, Lentiviral
Growth in bacteria
  Bacterial resistance: Ampicillin, 100 μg/mL
  Growth temperature: 37°C
  Growth strain: NEB Stable
  Copy number: High Copy
Gene/Insert
  Gene/Insert name: Meis1
  Species: M. musculus (mouse)
  Insert size (bp): 1173
  GenBank ID: NM_001193271.1
  Entrez Gene: Meis1 (a.k.a. C530044H18Rik, Evi8)
  Promoter: TRE-mCMV
  Cloning method: Restriction Enzyme; 5′ cloning site EcoRI (unknown if destroyed); 3′ cloning site EcoRI (unknown if destroyed)
  Sequencing primers: 5′ TCCACGCTGTTTTGACCTCC
Terms and licenses: Academic/Nonprofit Terms; Industry Terms: Not Available to Industry
How to cite: pFUW-tetO-Meis1 was a gift from Filipe Pereira (Addgene plasmid # 139824 ; http://n2t.net/addgene:139824 ; RRID:Addgene_139824)
