[The description below was written by a language model from this plasmid's Addgene catalogue record and pLannotate feature annotations shown in this document.]
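Description:
pFUW-tetO-Meis1 is a lentiviral transfer plasmid built on the pFUW-tetO backbone for doxycycline-inducible expression of mouse Meis1 in mammalian cells. It is propagated in E. coli from a high-copy ColE1/pUC-type origin under ampicillin selection (AmpR). An f1 origin is also annotated, along with a bleomycin/Zeocin resistance gene driven by tandem SV40 and EM7 promoters with an SV40 poly(A) signal. This cassette lies outside the LTR-flanked region, so it would not be carried into the packaged viral genome.

Transcription of the viral genome in packaging cells starts from a CMV enhancer/promoter fused to a truncated HIV-1 5' LTR. This is followed by the Ψ packaging signal with a partial gag sequence, the Rev response element for Rev-dependent nuclear export, and the cPPT/CTS element. The internal expression cassette consists of a tetracycline response element with seven tetO copies placed upstream of a minimal CMV promoter (TRE-mCMV). It drives the Meis1 coding sequence, which the catalogue lists as a 1173 bp insert cloned at EcoRI sites. The annotation software matched only part of this region to the reference Meis1 protein. A WPRE downstream enhances transcript expression, followed by the truncated 3' LTR and a bGH poly(A) signal.

The TRE promoter is active only when a tetracycline-controlled transactivator is bound, and no transactivator is encoded on this plasmid, so one must be supplied separately (typically rtTA for doxycycline induction). No selectable marker or reporter is annotated within the provirus. Meis1 is a transcriptional regulator involved in hematopoiesis, and the construct comes from work on direct reprogramming of fibroblasts into antigen-presenting dendritic cells.
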