Features (pLannotate 1.2.2; 32 found; start..end, strand, type, name):
      2..272     +  protein_bind   tetracycline response element: contains seven copies of the tetracycline operator tetO tetracycline repressor TetR
    283..300     +  misc_feature   MCS (fragment): pUC18/19 multiple cloning site
    305..343     +  promoter       minimal CMV promoter: human cytomegalovirus (CMV) immediate early promoter
    443..1465    +  CDS            Meis1 (fragment): MEIS1_MOUSE - Experimental evidence at protein level: Swiss-Prot protein existence level 1. Acts as a transcriptional regulator of PAX6. Also acts as a transcriptional activator of PF4 in complex with PBX1 or PBX2. Required for hematopoiesis, megakaryocyte lineage development and vascular patterning. May function as a cofactor for HOXA7 and HOXA9 in the induction of myeloid leukemias. From Mus musculus (Mouse).
   1913..1939    +  misc_feature   MCS (fragment): pBluescript multiple cloning site
   1939..2527    +  misc_feature   WPRE: woodchuck hepatitis virus posttranscriptional regulatory element
   2464..3045    +  CDS            nef (fragment): NEF_HV1H2 - Experimental evidence at protein level: Swiss-Prot protein existence level 1. Extracellular Nef protein targets CD4(+) T-lymphocytes for apoptosis by interacting with CXCR4 surface receptors. From Human immunodeficiency virus type 1 group M subtype B (isolate HXB2) (HIV-1).
   3052..3232    +  LTR            5' LTR (truncated): truncated 5' long terminal repeat (LTR) from HIV-1
   3264..3488    +  polyA_signal   bGH poly(A) signal: bovine growth hormone polyadenylation signal
   3492..3513    +  promoter       SV40 promoter (fragment): SV40 enhancer and early promoter
   3534..3962    +  rep_origin     f1 ori (sequence partly withheld): f1 bacteriophage origin of replication; arrow indicates direction of (+) strand synthesis
   3976..4305    +  promoter       SV40 promoter: SV40 enhancer and early promoter
   4353..4400    +  promoter       EM7 promoter: synthetic bacterial promoter&nbsp
   4419..4793    +  CDS            BleoR: antibiotic-binding protein; Sh ble from Streptoalloteichus hindustanus; confers resistance to bleomycin, phleomycin, and Zeocin™
   4803..4928    +  CDS            ble (fragment): BLE_KLEPN - Experimental evidence at protein level: Swiss-Prot protein existence level 1. Binding protein with a strong affinity to the bleomycin family of antibiotics. Binds to CL990; an antimitotic-antibiotic compound. From Klebsiella pneumoniae.
   4923..5044    +  polyA_signal   SV40 poly(A) signal: SV40 polyadenylation signal
   5117..5133    -  protein_bind   lac operator: The lac repressor binds to the lac operator to inhibit transcription in E. coli. This inhibition can be relieved by adding lactose or isopropyl-β-D-thiogalactopyranoside (IPTG). lac repressor encoded by lacI
   5141..5171    -  promoter       lac promoter: promoter for the E. coli lac operon
   5186..5207    -  protein_bind   CAP binding site: CAP binding activates transcription in the presence of cAMP. E. coli catabolite activator protein
   5220..5312    -  CDS            lacI (fragment): lac repressor; lacI; The lac repressor binds to the lac operator to inhibit transcription in E. coli. This inhibition can be relieved by adding lactose or isopropyl-β-D-thiogalactopyranoside (IPTG).
   5495..6083    -  rep_origin     ori: high-copy-number ColE1/pMB1/pBR322/pUC origin of replication
   6254..7114    -  CDS            AmpR: β-lactamase; bla; confers resistance to ampicillin, carbenicillin, and related antibiotics
   7115..7219    -  promoter       AmpR promoter: bla
   7278..7330    -  misc_feature   bom (fragment): basis of mobility region from pBR322
   7485..7864    +  enhancer       CMV enhancer: human cytomegalovirus immediate early enhancer
   7865..8064    +  promoter       CMV promoter: human cytomegalovirus (CMV) immediate early promoter
   8082..8262    +  LTR            5' LTR (truncated): truncated 5' long terminal repeat (LTR) from HIV-1
   8309..8434    +  misc_feature   HIV-1 Ψ: packaging signal of human immunodeficiency virus type 1
   8418..8781    +  CDS            HIV-1 gag (fragment): gag protein from human immunodeficiency virus 1; gag
   8927..9160    +  misc_feature   RRE: The Rev response element (RRE) of HIV-1 allows for Rev-dependent mRNA export from the nucleus to the cytoplasm.
   9537..9637    +  CDS            Rev (fragment): human immunodeficiency virus 1 (HIV-1) Rev protein; rev; enhances nuclear export of unspliced and incompletely spliced viral mRNAs
   9687..9804    +  misc_feature   cPPT/CTS: central polypurine tract and central termination sequence of HIV-1
>Addgene plasmid #139824 | pFUW-tetO-Meis1 | addgene full sequence | sequence record 291910 | Addgene NGS Result
CTCCCTATCAGTGATAGAGAAAAGTGAAAGTCGAGTTTACCACTCCCTATCAGTGATAGAGAAAAGTGAA
AGTCGAGTTTACCACTCCCTATCAGTGATAGAGAAAAGTGAAAGTCGAGTTTACCACTCCCTATCAGTGA
TAGAGAAAAGTGAAAGTCGAGTTTACCACTCCCTATCAGTGATAGAGAAAAGTGAAAGTCGAGTTTACCA
CTCCCTATCAGTGATAGAGAAAAGTGAAAGTCGAGTTTACCACTCCCTATCAGTGATAGAGAAAAGTGAA
AGTCGAGCTCGGTACCCGGGTCGAGGTAGGCGTGTACGGTGGGAGGCCTATATAAGCAGAGCTCGTTTAG
TGAACCGTCAGATCGCCTGGAGACGCCATCCACGCTGTTTTGACCTCCATAGAAGACACCGGGACCGATC
CAGCCTCCGCGGCCCCGAATTCATGGCGCAAAGGTACGACGACCTACCCCATTATGGGGGTATGGATGGA
GTAGGCATCCCCTCCACGATGTATGGGGACCCGCATGCAGCCAGGTCCATGCAACCGGTCCACCACCTGA
ACCACGGGCCTCCTCTGCACTCGCATCAGTACCCGCACACAGCTCACACCAACGCCATGGCCCCCAGCAT
GGGTTCCTCGGTCAATGACGCTTTAAAGAGAGATAAAGATGCCATTTATGGACACCCCCTCTTCCCTCTC
TTAGCACTGATTTTTGAGAAATGTGAATTAGCTACTTGTACCCCCCGCGAGCCGGGGGTGGCGGGCGGGG
ACGTCTGCTCGTCAGAGTCATTCAATGAAGATATAGCGGTGTTCGCCAAACAGATTCGCGCAGAAAAACC
TCTATTCTCTTCTAATCCAGAACTGGATAACTTGATGATTCAAGCCATACAAGTGTTAAGGTTTCATCTG
TTGGAATTAGAGAAGGTACACGAATTATGTGACAATTTCTGCCACCGGTATATTAGCTGTTTGAAAGGGA
AAATGCCTATCGATTTGGTGATAGATGATAGAGAAGGAGGATCAAAATCAGACAGTGAAGATGTAACAAG
ATCAGCAAATCTAACTGACCAGCCCTCTTGGAATAGAGACCATGATGACACGGCATCCACTCGTTCAGGA
GGAACCCCGGGCCCTTCCAGCGGTGGCCATACTTCACACAGTGGGGATAACAGCAGTGAGCAAGGTGATG
GCTTGGACAACAGTGTAGCTTCCCCCAGCACAGGTGACGATGATGACCCTGATAAGGACAAAAAGCGTCA
CAAAAAGCGTGGCATCTTTCCCAAAGTAGCCACCAATATCATGAGGGCGTGGCTGTTCCAGCATCTAACA
CACCCTTACCCTTCTGAAGAACAGAAAAAGCAGTTGGCACAAGATACAGGACTCACCATCCTTCAAGTGA
ACAATTGGTTTATTAATGCCCGGAGAAGAATAGTGCAGCCCATGATAGACCAGTCCAACCGAGCAGGCAA
GTCCCCTCTAGTGACTGTATTCAAGTCAGGCAAGCGAAAAGCATCCTCAAGCCATTCACCAGGAGGGCTG
CTGCCTGGTAAATGAACTGGGAGTGAGTACTACGAGTGCCTGGCTTTAGAAATGAAACCAGTTTGGTTTT
GTAACCACACTAATCAATTTAACATCATTATAAAATATTTGAAGAAGGTAGAGAATAAAAAGCCATAGGA
GAAAAGTAACTCTTAAACCACCAAGTGCTCAGCTACAACCTTCTTTGTAAACATTCAATATATTAATGTT
ATTTTTCCCCCAAGTTTGCCTACCCAGCTTTCTGCCACTATGACCACTCCCTGGTGCATGGCTTGGTGTG
GAATTGCTGTAAACTTTATTACCTGTCAAAAGGGCAAAGGGGTCGGGATCACTTGTGGGACTCAGTAAAG
TTCAAAGACATTCACGCTCAGTAGGAATTCGATATCAAGCTTATCGATAATCAACCTCTGGATTACAAAA
TTTGTGAAAGATTGACTGGTATTCTTAACTATGTTGCTCCTTTTACGCTATGTGGATACGCTGCTTTAAT
GCCTTTGTATCATGCTATTGCTTCCCGTATGGCTTTCATTTTCTCCTCCTTGTATAAATCCTGGTTGCTG
TCTCTTTATGAGGAGTTGTGGCCCGTTGTCAGGCAACGTGGCGTGGTGTGCACTGTGTTTGCTGACGCAA
CCCCCACTGGTTGGGGCATTGCCACCACCTGTCAGCTCCTTTCCGGGACTTTCGCTTTCCCCCTCCCTAT
TGCCACGGCGGAACTCATCGCCGCCTGCCTTGCCCGCTGCTGGACAGGGGCTCGGCTGTTGGGCACTGAC
AATTCCGTGGTGTTGTCGGGGAAATCATCGTCCTTTCCTTGGCTGCTCGCCTGTGTTGCCACCTGGATTC
TGCGCGGGACGTCCTTCTGCTACGTCCCTTCGGCCCTCAATCCAGCGGACCTTCCTTCCCGCGGCCTGCT
GCCGGCTCTGCGGCCTCTTCCGCGTCTTCGCCTTCGCCCTCAGACGAGTCGGATCTCCCTTTGGGCCGCC
TCCCCGCATCGATACCGTCGACCTCGAGACCTAGAAAAACATGGAGCAATCACAAGTAGCAATACAGCAG
CTACCAATGCTGATTGTGCCTGGCTAGAAGCACAAGAGGAGGAGGAGGTGGGTTTTCCAGTCACACCTCA
GGTACCTTTAAGACCAATGACTTACAAGGCAGCTGTAGATCTTAGCCACTTTTTAAAAGAAAAGGGGGGA
CTGGAAGGGCTAATTCACTCCCAACGAAGACAAGATATCCTTGATCTGTGGATCTACCACACACAAGGCT
ACTTCCCTGATTGGCAGAACTACACACCAGGGCCAGGGATCAGATATCCACTGACCTTTGGATGGTGCTA
CAAGCTAGTACCAGTTGAGCAAGAGAAGGTAGAAGAAGCCAATGAAGGAGAGAACACCCGCTTGTTACAC
CCTGTGAGCCTGCATGGGATGGATGACCCGGAGAGAGAAGTATTAGAGTGGAGGTTTGACAGCCGCCTAG
CATTTCATCACATGGCCCGAGAGCTGCATCCGGACTGTACTGGGTCTCTCTGGTTAGACCAGATCTGAGC
CTGGGAGCTCTCTGGCTAACTAGGGAACCCACTGCTTAAGCCTCAATAAAGCTTGCCTTGAGTGCTTCAA
GTAGTGTGTGCCCGTCTGTTGTGTGACTCTGGTAACTAGAGATCCCTCAGACCCTTTTAGTCAGTGTGGA
AAATCTCTAGCAGGGCCCGTTTAAACCCGCTGATCAGCCTCGACTGTGCCTTCTAGTTGCCAGCCATCTG
TTGTTTGCCCCTCCCCCGTGCCTTCCTTGACCCTGGAAGGTGCCACTCCCACTGTCCTTTCCTAATAAAA
TGAGGAAATTGCATCGCATTGTCTGAGTAGGTGTCATTCTATTCTGGGGGGTGGGGTGGGGCAGGACAGC
AAGGGGGAGGATTGGGAAGACAATAGCAGGCATGCTGGGGATGCGGTGGGCTCTATGGCTTCTGAGGCGG
AAAGAACCAGCTGGGGCTCTAGGGGGTATCCCC
[124 nt withheld, positions 3534-3657]
C
[91 nt withheld, positions 3659-3749]
A
[49 nt withheld, positions 3751-3799]
CCTTTGACGTTGGAGTCCACGTTCTTT
[37 nt withheld, positions 3827-3863]
ACCCTATCTCGGTCTATTCTTTTGATTTATAAGGGATTTTGCCGATTTCGGCCTATTGGTTAAAAAATGA
GCTGATTTAACAAAAATTTAACGCGAATTAATTCTGTGGAATGTGTGTCAGTTAGGGTGTGGAAAGTCCC
CAGGCTCCCCAGCAGGCAGAAGTATGCAAAGCATGCATCTCAATTAGTCAGCAACCAGGTGTGGAAAGTC
CCCAGGCTCCCCAGCAGGCAGAAGTATGCAAAGCATGCATCTCAATTAGTCAGCAACCATAGTCCCGCCC
CTAACTCCGCCCATCCCGCCCCTAACTCCGCCCAGTTCCGCCCATTCTCCGCCCCATGGCTGACTAATTT
TTTTTATTTATGCAGAGGCCGAGGCCGCCTCTGCCTCTGAGCTATTCCAGAAGTAGTGAGGAGGCTTTTT
TGGAGGCCTAGGCTTTTGCAAAAAGCTCCCGGGAGCTTGTATATCCATTTTCGGATCTGATCAGCACGTG
TTGACAATTAATCATCGGCATAGTATATCGGCATAGTATAATACGACAAGGTGAGGAACTAAACCATGGC
CAAGTTGACCAGTGCCGTTCCGGTGCTCACCGCGCGCGACGTCGCCGGAGCGGTCGAGTTCTGGACCGAC
CGGCTCGGGTTCTCCCGGGACTTCGTGGAGGACGACTTCGCCGGTGTGGTCCGGGACGACGTGACCCTGT
TCATCAGCGCGGTCCAGGACCAGGTGGTGCCGGACAACACCCTGGCCTGGGTGTGGGTGCGCGGCCTGGA
CGAGCTGTACGCCGAGTGGTCGGAGGTCGTGTCCACGAACTTCCGGGACGCCTCCGGGCCGGCCATGACC
GAGATCGGCGAGCAGCCGTGGGGGCGGGAGTTCGCCCTGCGCGACCCGGCCGGCAACTGCGTGCACTTCG
TGGCCGAGGAGCAGGACTGACACGTGCTACGAGATTTCGATTCCACCGCCGCCTTCTATGAAAGGTTGGG
CTTCGGAATCGTTTTCCGGGACGCCGGCTGGATGATCCTCCAGCGCGGGGATCTCATGCTGGAGTTCTTC
GCCCACCCCAACTTGTTTATTGCAGCTTATAATGGTTACAAATAAAGCAATAGCATCACAAATTTCACAA
ATAAAGCATTTTTTTCACTGCATTCTAGTTGTGGTTTGTCCAAACTCATCAATGTATCTTATCATGTCTG
TATACCGTCGACCTCTAGCTAGAGCTTGGCGTAATCATGGTCATAGCTGTTTCCTGTGTGAAATTGTTAT
CCGCTCACAATTCCACACAACATACGAGCCGGAAGCATAAAGTGTAAAGCCTGGGGTGCCTAATGAGTGA
GCTAACTCACATTAATTGCGTTGCGCTCACTGCCCGCTTTCCAGTCGGGAAACCTGTCGTGCCAGCTGCA
TTAATGAATCGGCCAACGCGCGGGGAGAGGCGGTTTGCGTATTGGGCGCTCTTCCGCTTCCTCGCTCACT
GACTCGCTGCGCTCGGTCGTTCGGCTGCGGCGAGCGGTATCAGCTCACTCAAAGGCGGTAATACGGTTAT
CCACAGAATCAGGGGATAACGCAGGAAAGAACATGTGAGCAAAAGGCCAGCAAAAGGCCAGGAACCGTAA
AAAGGCCGCGTTGCTGGCGTTTTTCCATAGGCTCCGCCCCCCTGACGAGCATCACAAAAATCGACGCTCA
AGTCAGAGGTGGCGAAACCCGACAGGACTATAAAGATACCAGGCGTTTCCCCCTGGAAGCTCCCTCGTGC
GCTCTCCTGTTCCGACCCTGCCGCTTACCGGATACCTGTCCGCCTTTCTCCCTTCGGGAAGCGTGGCGCT
TTCTCATAGCTCACGCTGTAGGTATCTCAGTTCGGTGTAGGTCGTTCGCTCCAAGCTGGGCTGTGTGCAC
GAACCCCCCGTTCAGCCCGACCGCTGCGCCTTATCCGGTAACTATCGTCTTGAGTCCAACCCGGTAAGAC
ACGACTTATCGCCACTGGCAGCAGCCACTGGTAACAGGATTAGCAGAGCGAGGTATGTAGGCGGTGCTAC
AGAGTTCTTGAAGTGGTGGCCTAACTACGGCTACACTAGAAGAACAGTATTTGGTATCTGCGCTCTGCTG
AAGCCAGTTACCTTCGGAAAAAGAGTTGGTAGCTCTTGATCCGGCAAACAAACCACCGCTGGTAGCGGTG
GTTTTTTTGTTTGCAAGCAGCAGATTACGCGCAGAAAAAAAGGATCTCAAGAAGATCCTTTGATCTTTTC
TACGGGGTCTGACGCTCAGTGGAACGAAAACTCACGTTAAGGGATTTTGGTCATGAGATTATCAAAAAGG
ATCTTCACCTAGATCCTTTTAAATTAAAAATGAAGTTTTAAATCAATCTAAAGTATATATGAGTAAACTT
GGTCTGACAGTTACCAATGCTTAATCAGTGAGGCACCTATCTCAGCGATCTGTCTATTTCGTTCATCCAT
AGTTGCCTGACTCCCCGTCGTGTAGATAACTACGATACGGGAGGGCTTACCATCTGGCCCCAGTGCTGCA
ATGATACCGCGAGACCCACGCTCACCGGCTCCAGATTTATCAGCAATAAACCAGCCAGCCGGAAGGGCCG
AGCGCAGAAGTGGTCCTGCAACTTTATCCGCCTCCATCCAGTCTATTAATTGTTGCCGGGAAGCTAGAGT
AAGTAGTTCGCCAGTTAATAGTTTGCGCAACGTTGTTGCCATTGCTACAGGCATCGTGGTGTCACGCTCG
TCGTTTGGTATGGCTTCATTCAGCTCCGGTTCCCAACGATCAAGGCGAGTTACATGATCCCCCATGTTGT
GCAAAAAAGCGGTTAGCTCCTTCGGTCCTCCGATCGTTGTCAGAAGTAAGTTGGCCGCAGTGTTATCACT
CATGGTTATGGCAGCACTGCATAATTCTCTTACTGTCATGCCATCCGTAAGATGCTTTTCTGTGACTGGT
GAGTACTCAACCAAGTCATTCTGAGAATAGTGTATGCGGCGACCGAGTTGCTCTTGCCCGGCGTCAATAC
GGGATAATACCGCGCCACATAGCAGAACTTTAAAAGTGCTCATCATTGGAAAACGTTCTTCGGGGCGAAA
ACTCTCAAGGATCTTACCGCTGTTGAGATCCAGTTCGATGTAACCCACTCGTGCACCCAACTGATCTTCA
GCATCTTTTACTTTCACCAGCGTTTCTGGGTGAGCAAAAACAGGAAGGCAAAATGCCGCAAAAAAGGGAA
TAAGGGCGACACGGAAATGTTGAATACTCATACTCTTCCTTTTTCAATATTATTGAAGCATTTATCAGGG
TTATTGTCTCATGAGCGGATACATATTTGAATGTATTTAGAAAAATAAACAAATAGGGGTTCCGCGCACA
TTTCCCCGAAAAGTGCCACCTGACGTCGACGGATCGGGAGATCTCCCGATCCCCTATGGTGCACTCTCAG
TACAATCTGCTCTGATGCCGCATAGTTAAGCCAGTATCTGCTCCCTGCTTGTGTGTTGGAGGTCGCTGAG
TAGTGCGCGAGCAAAATTTAAGCTACAACAAGGCAAGGCTTGACCGACAATTGCATGAAGAATCTGCTTA
GGGTTAGGCGTTTTGCGCTGCTTCGCGATGTACGGGCCAGATATACGCGTTGACATTGATTATTGACTAG
TTATTAATAGTAATCAATTACGGGGTCATTAGTTCATAGCCCATATATGGAGTTCCGCGTTACATAACTT
ACGGTAAATGGCCCGCCTGGCTGACCGCCCAACGACCCCCGCCCATTGACGTCAATAATGACGTATGTTC
CCATAGTAACGCCAATAGGGACTTTCCATTGACGTCAATGGGTGGAGTATTTACGGTAAACTGCCCACTT
GGCAGTACATCAAGTGTATCATATGCCAAGTACGCCCCCTATTGACGTCAATGACGGTAAATGGCCCGCC
TGGCATTATGCCCAGTACATGACCTTATGGGACTTTCCTACTTGGCAGTACATCTACGTATTAGTCATCG
CTATTACCATGGTGATGCGGTTTTGGCAGTACATCAATGGGCGTGGATAGCGGTTTGACTCACGGGGATT
TCCAAGTCTCCACCCCATTGACGTCAATGGGAGTTTGTTTTGGCACCAAAATCAACGGGACTTTCCAAAA
TGTCGTAACAACTCCGCCCCATTGACGCAAATGGGCGGTAGGCGTGTACGGTGGGAGGTCTATATAAGCA
GCGCGTTTTGCCTGTACTGGGTCTCTCTGGTTAGACCAGATCTGAGCCTGGGAGCTCTCTGGCTAACTAG
GGAACCCACTGCTTAAGCCTCAATAAAGCTTGCCTTGAGTGCTTCAAGTAGTGTGTGCCCGTCTGTTGTG
TGACTCTGGTAACTAGAGATCCCTCAGACCCTTTTAGTCAGTGTGGAAAATCTCTAGCAGTGGCGCCCGA
ACAGGGACTTGAAAGCGAAAGGGAAACCAGAGGAGCTCTCTCGACGCAGGACTCGGCTTGCTGAAGCGCG
CACGGCAAGAGGCGAGGGGCGGCGACTGGTGAGTACGCCAAAAATTTTGACTAGCGGAGGCTAGAAGGAG
AGAGATGGGTGCGAGAGCGTCAGTATTAAGCGGGGGAGAATTAGATCGCGATGGGAAAAAATTCGGTTAA
GGCCAGGGGGAAAGAAAAAATATAAATTAAAACATATAGTATGGGCAAGCAGGGAGCTAGAACGATTCGC
AGTTAATCCTGGCCTGTTAGAAACATCAGAAGGCTGTAGACAAATACTGGGACAGCTACAACCATCCCTT
CAGACAGGATCAGAAGAACTTAGATCATTATATAATACAGTAGCAACCCTCTATTGTGTGCATCAAAGGA
TAGAGATAAAAGACACCAAGGAAGCTTTAGACAAGATAGAGGAAGAGCAAAACAAAAGTAAGACCACCGC
ACAGCAAGCGGCCGCTGATCTTCAGACCTGGAGGAGGAGATATGAGGGACAATTGGAGAAGTGAATTATA
TAAATATAAAGTAGTAAAAATTGAACCATTAGGAGTAGCACCCACCAAGGCAAAGAGAAGAGTGGTGCAG
AGAGAAAAAAGAGCAGTGGGAATAGGAGCTTTGTTCCTTGGGTTCTTGGGAGCAGCAGGAAGCACTATGG
GCGCAGCGTCAATGACGCTGACGGTACAGGCCAGACAATTATTGTCTGGTATAGTGCAGCAGCAGAACAA
TTTGCTGAGGGCTATTGAGGCGCAACAGCATCTGTTGCAACTCACAGTCTGGGGCATCAAGCAGCTCCAG
GCAAGAATCCTGGCTGTGGAAAGATACCTAAAGGATCAACAGCTCCTGGGGATTTGGGGTTGCTCTGGAA
AACTCATTTGCACCACTGCTGTGCCTTGGAATGCTAGTTGGAGTAATAAATCTCTGGAACAGATTTGGAA
TCACACGACCTGGATGGAGTGGGACAGAGAAATTAACAATTACACAAGCTTAATACACTCCTTAATTGAA
GAATCGCAAAACCAGCAAGAAAAGAATGAACAAGAATTATTGGAATTAGATAAATGGGCAAGTTTGTGGA
ATTGGTTTAACATAACAAATTGGCTGTGGTATATAAAATTATTCATAATGATAGTAGGAGGCTTGGTAGG
TTTAAGAATAGTTTTTGCTGTACTTTCTATAGTGAATAGAGTTAGGCAGGGATATTCACCATTATCGTTT
CAGACCCACCTCCCAACCCCGAGGGGACCCGACAGGCCCGAAGGAATAGAAGAAGAAGGTGGAGAGAGAG
ACAGAGACAGATCCATTCGATTAGTGAACGGATCGGCACTGCGTGCGCCAATTCTGCAGACAAATGGCAG
TATTCATCCACAATTTTAAAAGAAAAGGGGGGATTGGGGGGTACAGTGCAGGGGAAAGAATAGTAGACAT
AATAGCAACAGACATACAAACTAAAGAATTACAAAAACAAATTACAAAAATTCAAAATTTTCGGGTTTAT
TACAGGGACAGCAGAGATCCAGTTTGGTTAGATCTCGAGTTTACCA
